>Addgene plasmid #105605 | pUA66 PcspA GFP No Linker | depositor full sequence | sequence record 199788 | pUA66 PcspA GFP No Linker sequence 4500 bps
AGATCTTGATCCCCTGCGCCATCAGATCCTTGGCGGCAAGAAAGCCATCCAGTTTACTTTGCAGGGCTTC
CCAACCTTACCAGAGGGCGCCCCAGCTGGCAATTCCGACGTCTAAGAAACCATTATTATCATGACATTAA
CCTATAAAAATAGGCGTATCACGAGGCCCTTTCGTCTTCACCTCGATGATATGAAAAATAATTGTTGCAT
CACCCGCCAATGCGTGGCTTAATGCACATCAACGGTTTGACGTACAGACCATTAAAGCAGTGTAGTAAGG
CAAGTCCCTTCAAGAGTTATCGTTGATACCCCTCGTAGTGCACATTCCTTTAACGCTTCAAAATCTGTAA
AGCACGCCATATCGCCGAAAGGCACACTTAATTATTAAAGGTAATACACTATGTCCGGTAAAATGACTGG
TATCGTAAAATGGTTCAACATGAGTAAAGGAGAAGAACTTTTCACTGGAGTTGTCCCAATTCTTGTTGAA
TTAGATGGTGATGTTAATGGGCACAAATTTTCTGTCAGTGGAGAGGGTGAAGGTGATGCAACATACGGAA
AACTTACCCTTAAATTTATTTGCACTACTGGAAAACTACCTGTTCCATGGCCAACACTTGTCACTACTTT
CGCGTATGGTCTTCAATGCTTTGCGAGATACCCAGATCATATGAAACAGCATGACTTTTTCAAGAGTGCC
ATGCCCGAAGGTTATGTACAGGAAAGAACTATATTTTTCAAAGATGACGGGAACTACAAGACACGTGCTG
AAGTCAAGTTTGAAGGTGATACCCTTGTTAATAGAATCGAGTTAAAAGGTATTGATTTTAAAGAAGATGG
AAACATTCTTGGACACAAATTGGAATACAACTATAACTCACACAATGTATACATCATGGCAGACAAACAA
AAGAATGGAATCAAAGTTAACTTCAAAATTAGACACAACATTGAAGATGGAAGCGTTCAACTAGCAGACC
ATTATCAACAAAATACTCCAATTGGCGATGGCCCTGTCCTTTTACCAGACAACCATTACCTGTCCACACA
ATCTGCCCTTTCGAAAGATCCCAACGAAAAGAGAGACCACATGGTCCTTCTTGAGTTTGTAACAGCTGCT
GGGATTACCCATGGTATGGATGAATTGTACAAATAAATGTCCAGACCTGCAGGCATGCAAGCTCTAGAGG
CATCAAATAAAACGAAAGGCTCAGTCGAAAGACTGGGCCTTTCGTTTTATCTGTTGTTTGTCGGTGAACG
CTCTCCTGAGTAGGACAAATCCGCCGCCCTAGACCTAGGGTACGGGTTTTGCTGCCCGCAAACGGGCTGT
TCTGGTGTTGCTAGTTTGTTATCAGAATCGCAGATCCGGCTTCAGCCGGTTTGCCGGCTGAAAGCGCTAT
TTCTTCCAGAATTGCCATGATTTTTTCCCCACGGGAGGCGTCACTGGCTCCCGTGTTGTCGGCAGCTTTG
ATTCGATAAGCAGCATCGCCTGTTTCAGGCTGTCTATGTGTGACTGTTGAGCTGTAACAAGTTGTCTCAG
GTGTTCAATTTCATGTTCTAGTTGCTTTGTTTTACTGGTTTCACCTGTTCTATTAGGTGTTACATGCTGT
TCATCTGTTACATTGTCGATCTGTTCATGGTGAACAGCTTTGAATGCACCAAAAACTCGTAAAAGCTCTG
ATGTATCTATCTTTTTTACACCGTTTTCATCTGTGCATATGGACAGTTTTCCCTTTGATATGTAACGGTG
AACAGTTGTTCTACTTTTGTTTGTTAGTCTTGATGCTTCACTGATAGATACAAGAGCCATAAGAACCTCA
GATCCTTCCGTATTTAGCCAGTATGTTCTCTAGTGTGGTTCGTTGTTTTTGCGTGAGCCATGAGAACGAA
CCATTGAGATCATACTTACTTTGCATGTCACTCAAAAATTTTGCCTCAAAACTGGTGAGCTGAATTTTTG
CAGTTAAAGCATCGTGTAGTGTTTTTCTTAGTCCGTTATGTAGGTAGGAATCTGATGTAATGGTTGTTGG
TATTTTGTCACCATTCATTTTTATCTGGTTGTTCTCAAGTTCGGTTACGAGATCCATTTGTCTATCTAGT
TCAACTTGGAAAATCAACGTATCAGTCGGGCGGCCTCGCTTATCAACCACCAATTTCATATTGCTGTAAG
TGTTTAAATCTTTACTTATTGGTTTCAAAACCCATTGGTTAAGCCTTTTAAACTCATGGTAGTTATTTTC
AAGCATTAACATGAACTTAAATTCATCAAGGCTAATCTCTATATTTGCCTTGTGAGTTTTCTTTTGTGTT
AGTTCTTTTAATAACCACTCATAAATCCTCATAGAGTATTTGTTTTCAAAAGACTTAACATGTTCCAGAT
TATATTTTATGAATTTTTTTAACTGGAAAAGATAAGGCAATATCTCTTCACTAAAAACTAATTCTAATTT
TTCGCTTGAGAACTTGGCATAGTTTGTCCACTGGAAAATCTCAAAGCCTTTAACCAAAGGATTCCTGATT
TCCACAGTTCTCGTCATCAGCTCTCTGGTTGCTTTAGCTAATACACCATAAGCATTTTCCCTACTGATGT
TCATCATCTGAGCGTATTGGTTATAAGTGAACGATACCGTCCGTTCTTTCCTTGTAGGGTTTTCAATCGT
GGGGTTGAGTAGTGCCACACAGCATAAAATTAGCTTGGTTTCATGCTCCGTTAAGTCATAGCGACTAATC
GCTAGTTCATTTGCTTTGAAAACAACTAATTCAGACATACATCTCAATTGGTCTAGGTGATTTTAATCAC
TATACCAATTGAGATGGGCTAGTCAATGATAATTACTAGTCCTTTTCCTTTGAGTTGTGGGTATCTGTAA
ATTCTGCTAGACCTTTGCTGGAAAACTTGTAAATTCTGCTAGACCCTCTGTAAATTCCGCTAGACCTTTG
TGTGTTTTTTTTGTTTATATTCAAGTGGTTATAATTTATAGAATAAAGAAAGAATAAAAAAAGATAAAAA
GAATAGATCCCAGCCCTGTGTATAACTCACTACTTTAGTCAGTTCCGCAGTATTACAAAAGGATGTCGCA
AACGCTGTTTGCTCCTCTACAAAACAGACCTTAAAACCCTAAAGGCTTAAGTAGCGCCGTCGCAAGCTCC
GGCAAATCGCTGAATATTCCTTTTGTCTCCGACCATCAGGCACCTGAGTCGCTGTCTTTTTCGTCACATT
CAGTTCGCTGCGCTCACGGCTCTGGCAGTGAATGGGGGTAAATGGCACTACAGGCGCCTTTTATGGATTC
ATGCAAGGAAACTACCCATAATACAAGAAAAGCCCGTCACGGGCTTCTCAGGGCGTTTTATGGCGGGTCT
GCTATGTGGTGCTATCTGACTTTTTGCTGTTCAGCAGTTCCTGCCCTCTGATTTTCCAGTCTGACCACTT
CGGATTATCCCGTGACAGGTCATTCAGACTGGCTAATGCACCCAGTAAGGCAGCGGTATCATCAACAGGC
TTACCCGTCTTACTGTCCCTAGTGCTTGGATTCTCACCAATAAAAAACGCCCGGCGGCAACCGAGCGTTC
TGAACAAATCCAGATGGAGTTCTGAGGTCATTACTGGATCTATCAACAGGAGTCCAAGCGAGCTCTCGAA
CCCCAGAGTCCCGCTCAGAAGAACTCGTCAAGAAGGCGATAGAAGGCGATGCGCTGCGAATCGGGAGCGG
CGATACCGTAAAGCACGAGGAAGCGGTCAGCCCATTCGCCGCCAAGCTCTTCAGCAATATCACGGGTAGC
CAACGCTATGTCCTGATAGCGGTCCGCCACACCCAGCCGGCCACAGTCGATGAATCCAGAAAAGCGGCCA
TTTTCCACCATGATATTCGGCAAGCAGGCATCGCCATGGGTCACGACGAGATCCTCGCCGTCGGGCATGC
GCGCCTTGAGCCTGGCGAACAGTTCGGCTGGCGCGAGCCCCTGATGCTCTTCGTCCAGATCATCCTGATC
GACAAGACCGGCTTCCATCCGAGTACGTGCTCGCTCGATGCGATGTTTCGCTTGGTGGTCGAATGGGCAG
GTAGCCGGATCAAGCGTATGCAGCCGCCGGCGGCAAGAAAGCCATCCAGGCATTGCATCAGCCATGATGG
ATACTTTCTCGGCAGGAGCAAGGTGAGATGACAGGAGATCCTGCCCCGGCACTTCGCCCAATAGCAGCCA
GTCCCTTCCCGCTTCAGTGACAACGTCGAGCACAGCTGCGCAAGGAACGCCCGTCGTGGCCAGCCACGAT
AGCCGCGCTGCCTCGTCCTGCAGTTCATTCAGGGCACCGGACAGGTCGGTCTTGACAAAAAGAACCGGGC
GCCCCTGCGCTGACAGCCGGAACACGGCGGCATCAGAGCAGCCGATTGTCTGTTGTGCCCAGTCATAGCC
GAATAGCCTCTCCACCCAAGCGGCCGGAGAACCTGCGTGCAATCCATCTTGTTCAATCATGCGAAACGAT
CCTCATCCTGTCTCTTGATC
Features (pLannotate 1.2.2; 10 found; start..end, strand, type, name):
      2..121     -  CDS            tnpA (fragment): TN5P_ECOLX - Also known as tnp. Experimental evidence at protein level: Swiss-Prot protein existence level 1. Mediates transposition of transposon Tn5 by a 'cut and paste' mechanism. First, the monomeric transposase binds the 19 bp inverted DNA repeats flanking the transposon. Then, dimerization of the DNA- bound transposase creates a synaptic DNA complex. After nicking of the first DNA strand, excision of the transposon proceeds through a series of intermediates. The transposase then mediates the insertion of the transposon at a new site by strand transfer. The activity of the wild- type tran
    189..241     +  promoter       cspA promoter (fragment): cspA; promoter of the E. coli cold shock protein cspA gene (Mitta et al., 1997)
    268..397     +  5'UTR          cspA 5'UTR: cspA; 5'UTR of the E. coli cold shock protein cspA gene (Mitta et al., 1997)
    440..1153    +  CDS            GFPmut2: GFPmut2 is a basic (constitutively fluorescent) green fluorescent protein published in 1996, derived from Aequorea victoria. It is reported to be a very rapidly-maturing weak dimer.
   1164..1183    +  misc_feature   MCS (fragment): pUC18/19 multiple cloning site
   1194..1280    +  terminator     rrnB T1 terminator: Escherichia coli rrnB; transcription terminator T1 from the E. coli rrnB gene
   1818..2768    -  CDS            Rep101: RepA protein needed for replication with the pSC101 origin; rep101
   2816..3038    -  rep_origin     pSC101 ori: low-copy replication origin that requires the Rep101 protein
   3530..3624    -  terminator     lambda t0 terminator: transcription terminator from phage lambda
   3655..4467    -  CDS            NeoR/KanR: aminoglycoside phosphotransferase from Tn5; aph(3')-II (or nptII); confers resistance to neomycin, kanamycin, and G418 (Geneticin®)
