>Addgene plasmid #105605 | pUA66 PcspA GFP No Linker | addgene full sequence | sequence record 203655 | Addgene NGS Result
TGGCGAACAGTTCGGCTGGCGCGAGCCCCTGATGCTCTTCGTCCAGATCATCCTGATCGACAAGACCGGC
TTCCATCCGAGTACGTGCTCGCTCGATGCGATGTTTCGCTTGGTGGTCGAATGGGCAGGTAGCCGGATCA
AGCGTATGCAGCCGCCGCATTGCATCAGCCATGATGGATACTTTCTCGGCAGGAGCAAGGTGAGATGACA
GGAGATCCTGCCCCGGCACTTCGCCCAATAGCAGCCAGTCCCTTCCCGCTTCAGTGACAACGTCGAGCAC
AGCTGCGCAAGGAACGCCCGTCGTGGCCAGCCACGATAGCCGCGCTGCCTCGTCCTGCAGTTCATTCAGG
GCACCGGACAGGTCGGTCTTGACAAAAAGAACCGGGCGCCCCTGCGCTGACAGCCGGAACACGGCGGCAT
CAGAGCAGCCGATTGTCTGTTGTGCCCAGTCATAGCCGAATAGCCTCTCCACCCAAGCGGCCGGAGAACC
TGCGTGCAATCCATCTTGTTCAATCATGCGAAACGATCCTCATCCTGTCTCTTGATCAGATCTTGATCCC
CTGCGCCATCAGATCCTTGGCGGCAAGAAAGCCATCCAGTTTACTTTGCAGGGCTTCCCAACCTTACCAG
AGGGCGCCCCAGCTGGCAATTCCGACGTCTAAGAAACCATTATTATCATGACATTAACCTATAAAAATAG
GCGTATCACGAGGCCCTTTCGTCTTCACCTCGATGATATGAAAAATAATTGTTGCATCACCCGCCAATGC
GTGGCTTAATGCACATCAACGGTTTGACGTACAGACCATTAAAGCAGTGTAGTAAGGCAAGTCCCTTCAA
GAGTTATCGTTGATACCCCTCGTAGTGCACATTCCTTTAACGCTTCAAAATCTGTAAAGCACGCCATATC
GCCGAAAGGCACACTTAATTATTAAAGGTAATACACTATGTCCGGTAAAATGACTGGTATCGTAAAATGG
TTCAACATGAGTAAAGGAGAAGAACTTTTCACTGGAGTTGTCCCAATTCTTGTTGAATTAGATGGTGATG
TTAATGGGCACAAATTTTCTGTCAGTGGAGAGGGTGAAGGTGATGCAACATACGGAAAACTTACCCTTAA
ATTTATTTGCACTACTGGAAAACTACCTGTTCCATGGCCAACACTTGTCACTACTTTCGCGTATGGTCTT
CAATGCTTTGCGAGATACCCAGATCATATGAAACAGCATGACTTTTTCAAGAGTGCCATGCCCGAAGGTT
ATGTACAGGAAAGAACTATATTTTTCAAAGATGACGGGAACTACAAGACACGTGCTGAAGTCAAGTTTGA
AGGTGATACCCTTGTTAATAGAATCGAGTTAAAAGGTATTGATTTTAAAGAAGATGGAAACATTCTTGGA
CACAAATTGGAATACAACTATAACTCACACAATGTATACATCATGGCAGACAAACAAAAGAATGGAATCA
AAGTTAACTTCAAAATTAGACACAACATTGAAGATGGAAGCGTTCAACTAGCAGACCATTATCAACAAAA
TACTCCAATTGGCGATGGCCCTGTCCTTTTACCAGACAACCATTACCTGTCCACACAATCTGCCCTTTCG
AAAGATCCCAACGAAAAGAGAGACCACATGGTCCTTCTTGAGTTTGTAACAGCTGCTGGGATTACACATG
GCATGGATGAACTATACAAATAAATGTCCAGACCTGCAGGCATGCAAGCTCTAGAGGCATCAAATAAAAC
GAAAGGCTCAGTCGAAAGACTGGGCCTTTCGTTTTATCTGTTGTTTGTCGGTGAACGCTCTCCTGAGTAG
GACAAATCCGCCGCCCTAGACCTAGGGTACGGGTTTTGCTGCCCGCAAACGGGCTGTTCTGGTGTTGCTA
GTTTGTTATCAGAATCGCAGATCCGGCTTCAGCCGGTTTGCCGGCTGAAAGCGCTATTTCTTCCAGAATT
GCCATGATTTTTTCCCCACGGGAGGCGTCACTGGCTCCCGTGTTGTCGGCAGCTTTGATTCGATAAGCAG
CATCGCCTGTTTCAGGCTGTCTATGTGTGACTGTTGAGCTGTAACAAGTTGTCTCAGGTGTTCAATTTCA
TGTTCTAGTTGCTTTGTTTTACTGGTTTCACCTGTTCTATTAGGTGTTACATGCTGTTCATCTGTTACAT
TGTCGATCTGTTCATGGTGAACAGCTTTGAATGCACCAAAAACTCGTAAAAGCTCTGATGTATCTATCTT
TTTTACACCGTTTTCATCTGTGCATATGGACAGTTTTCCCTTTGATATGTAACGGTGAACAGTTGTTCTA
CTTTTGTTTGTTAGTCTTGATGCTTCACTGATAGATACAAGAGCCATAAGAACCTCAGATCCTTCCGTAT
TTAGCCAGTATGTTCTCTAGTGTGGTTCGTTGTTTTTGCGTGAGCCATGAGAACGAACCATTGAGATCAT
ACTTACTTTGCATGTCACTCAAAAATTTTGCCTCAAAACTGGTGAGCTGAATTTTTGCAGTTAAAGCATC
GTGTAGTGTTTTTCTTAGTCCGTTATGTAGGTAGGAATCTGATGTAATGGTTGTTGGTATTTTGTCACCA
TTCATTTTTATCTGGTTGTTCTCAAGTTCGGTTACGAGATCCATTTGTCTATCTAGTTCAACTTGGAAAA
TCAACGTATCAGTCGGGCGGCCTCGCTTATCAACCACCAATTTCATATTGCTGTAAGTGTTTAAATCTTT
ACTTATTGGTTTCAAAACCCATTGGTTAAGCCTTTTAAACTCATGGTAGTTATTTTCAAGCATTAACATG
AACTTAAATTCATCAAGGCTAATCTCTATATTTGCCTTGTGAGTTTTCTTTTGTGTTAGTTCTTTTAATA
ACCACTCATAAATCCTCATAGAGTATTTGTTTTCAAAAGACTTAACATGTTCCAGATTATATTTTATGAA
TTTTTTTAACTGGAAAAGATAAGGCAATATCTCTTCACTAAAAACTAATTCTAATTTTTCGCTTGAGAAC
TTGGCATAGTTTGTCCACTGGAAAATCTCAAAGCCTTTAACCAAAGGATTCCTGATTTCCACAGTTCTCG
TCATCAGCTCTCTGGTTGCTTTAGCTAATACACCATAAGCATTTTCCCTACTGATGTTCATCATCTGAGC
GTATTGGTTATAAGTGAACGATACCGTCCGTTCTTTCCTTGTAGGGTTTTCAATCGTGGGGTTGAGTAGT
GCCACACAGCATAAAATTAGCTTGGTTTCATGCTCCGTTAAGTCATAGCGACTAATCGCTAGTTCATTTG
CTTTGAAAACAACTAATTCAGACATACATCTCAATTGGTCTAGGTGATTTTAATCACTATACCAATTGAG
ATGGGCTAGTCAATGATAATTACTAGTCCTTTTCCTTTGAGTTGTGGGTATCTGTAAATTCTGCTAGACC
TTTGCTGGAAAACTTGTAAATTCTGCTAGACCCTCTGTAAATTCCGCTAGACCTTTGTGTGTTTTTTTTG
TTTATATTCAAGTGGTTATAATTTATAGAATAAAGAAAGAATAAAAAAAGATAAAAAGAATAGATCCCAG
CCCTGTGTATAACTCACTACTTTAGTCAGTTCCGCAGTATTACAAAAGGATGTCGCAAACGCTGTTTGCT
CCTCTACAAAACAGACCTTAAAACCCTAAAGGCTTAAGTAGCACCCTCGCAAGCTCGGGCAAATCGCTGA
ATATTCCTTTTGTCTCCGACCATCAGGCACCTGAGTCGCTGTCTTTTTCGTGACATTCAGTTCGCTGCGC
TCACGGCTCTGGCAGTGAATGGGGGTAAATGGCACTACAGGCGCCTTTTATGGATTCATGCAAGGAAACT
ACCCATAATACAAGAAAAGCCCGTCACGGGCTTCTCAGGGCGTTTTATGGCGGGTCTGCTATGTGGTGCT
ATCTGACTTTTTGCTGTTCAGCAGTTCCTGCCCTCTGATTTTCCAGTCTGACCACTTCGGATTATCCCGT
GACAGGTCATTCAGACTGGCTAATGCACCCAGTAAGGCAGCGGTATCATCAACAGGCTTACCCGTCTTAC
TGTCCCTAGTGCTTGGATTCTCACCAATAAAAAACGCCCGGCGGCAACCGAGCGTTCTGAACAAATCCAG
ATGGAGTTCTGAGGTCATTACTGGATCTATCAACAGGAGTCCAAGCGAGCTCTCGAACCCCAGAGTCCCG
CTCAGAAGAACTCGTCAAGAAGGCGATAGAAGGCGATGCGCTGCGAATCGGGAGCGGCGATACCGTAAAG
CACGAGGAAGCGGTCAGCCCATTCGCCGCCAAGCTCTTCAGCAATATCACGGGTAGCCAACGCTATGTCC
TGATAGCGGTCCGCCACACCCAGCCGGCCACAGTCGATGAATCCAGAAAAGCGGCCATTTTCCACCATGA
TATTCGGCAAGCAGGCATCGCCATGGGTCACGACGAGATCCTCGCCGTCGGGCATGCGCGCCTTGAGCC
Features (pLannotate 1.2.2; 10 found; start..end, strand, type, name):
    549..668     -  CDS            tnpA (fragment): TN5P_ECOLX - Also known as tnp. Experimental evidence at protein level: Swiss-Prot protein existence level 1. Mediates transposition of transposon Tn5 by a 'cut and paste' mechanism. First, the monomeric transposase binds the 19 bp inverted DNA repeats flanking the transposon. Then, dimerization of the DNA- bound transposase creates a synaptic DNA complex. After nicking of the first DNA strand, excision of the transposon proceeds through a series of intermediates. The transposase then mediates the insertion of the transposon at a new site by strand transfer. The activity of the wild- type tran
    736..788     +  promoter       cspA promoter (fragment): cspA; promoter of the E. coli cold shock protein cspA gene (Mitta et al., 1997)
    815..944     +  5'UTR          cspA 5'UTR: cspA; 5'UTR of the E. coli cold shock protein cspA gene (Mitta et al., 1997)
    987..1700    +  CDS            GFPmut2: GFPmut2 is a basic (constitutively fluorescent) green fluorescent protein published in 1996, derived from Aequorea victoria. It is reported to be a very rapidly-maturing weak dimer.
   1711..1730    +  misc_feature   MCS (fragment): pUC18/19 multiple cloning site
   1741..1827    +  terminator     rrnB T1 terminator: Escherichia coli rrnB; transcription terminator T1 from the E. coli rrnB gene
   2365..3315    -  CDS            Rep101: RepA protein needed for replication with the pSC101 origin; rep101
   3363..3585    -  rep_origin     pSC101 ori: low-copy replication origin that requires the Rep101 protein
   4077..4171    -  terminator     lambda t0 terminator: transcription terminator from phage lambda
   4205..517     -  CDS            neo (across the origin): KKA2_KLEPN - Also known as kan, nptII. Experimental evidence at protein level: Swiss-Prot protein existence level 1. Resistance to kanamycin, neomycin, paromomycin, ribostamycin, butirosin and gentamicin B. From Klebsiella pneumoniae.
