[The description below was written by a language model from this plasmid's Addgene catalogue record and pLannotate feature annotations shown in this document.]
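Description:
pUA66 PcspA GFP No Linker is a low-copy bacterial reporter plasmid built on the pUA66 backbone and totalling about 4.5 kb. It replicates in E. coli from the pSC101 origin, which depends on the plasmid-encoded Rep101 (RepA) protein and accounts for the low copy number. Selection is with kanamycin through a Tn5-derived aminoglycoside phosphotransferase gene (NeoR/KanR, nptII), which is followed by a lambda t0 terminator. A short fragment annotated as Tn5 transposase lies next to the resistance gene and is most likely a remnant carried along with the marker rather than a functional element.

The payload is a single transcriptional unit assembled by Gibson cloning. A fragment of the E. coli cold shock protein cspA promoter is followed by the cspA 5'UTR, then the GFPmut2 coding sequence, a rapidly maturing Aequorea victoria GFP variant. A small remnant of the pUC18/19 multiple cloning site and the rrnB T1 terminator close the unit. Both the cspA promoter and its long 5' untranslated leader are known to contribute to cold-shock induction, so fluorescence from this construct reports on temperature-dependent expression, with output expected to rise at reduced temperature. The record does not explain the "No Linker" designation. It presumably distinguishes this version from sibling constructs with a different junction between the cspA regulatory region and GFP.

The stated purpose is to express GFP under the temperature-sensitive PcspA promoter, and the plasmid was deposited with work on evolutionarily stable microbial kill switches, where it would characterise this promoter as a temperature sensor. The depositor sequence and the repository sequencing result differ slightly in length (4,500 versus 4,479 nt) but show the same features in the same arrangement.
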