Addgene plasmid #105605: pUA66 PcspA GFP No Linker
Purpose: Expresses GFP under temperature sensitive promoter PcspA
Depositing lab: Pamela Silver. Depositing organization: Harvard Medical School. Publication: Rational Design of Evolutionarily Stable Microbial Kill Switches. Stirling F, Bitzan L, O'Keefe S, Redfield E, Oliver JWK, Way J, Silver PA. Mol Cell. 2017 Nov 16;68(4):686-697.e3. doi: 10.1016/j.molcel.2017.10.033. PubMed 29149596.
Backbone
  Vector backbone: pUA66
  Backbone size w/o insert (bp): 3200
  Total vector size (bp): 4500
  Vector type: Bacterial Expression
Growth in bacteria
  Bacterial resistance: Kanamycin, 50 μg/mL
  Growth temperature: 37°C
  Growth strain: DH5alpha
  Copy number: Low Copy
Gene/Insert
  Gene/Insert name: GFP
  Species: Synthetic
  Promoter: PcspA
  Cloning method: Gibson Cloning
  Sequencing primers: 5′ GGCGGCAAGAAAGCCATCCAG; 3′ GCATCACCTTCACCCTCTCCACTG
Terms and licenses: Academic/Nonprofit Terms; Industry Terms: Not Available to Industry
How to cite: pUA66 PcspA GFP No Linker was a gift from Pamela Silver (Addgene plasmid # 105605 ; http://n2t.net/addgene:105605 ; RRID:Addgene_105605)
